>Addgene plasmid #143728 | TFORF0729 | addgene full sequence | sequence record 471126 | Addgene NGS Result
TTAATGTAGTCTTATGCAATACTCTTGTAGTCTTGCAACATGGTAACGATGAGTTAGCAACATGCCTTAC
AAGGAGAGAAAAAGCACCGTGCATGCCGATTGGTGGAAGTAAGGTGGTACGATCGTGCCTTATTAGGAAG
GCAACAGACGGGTCTGACATGGATTGGACGAACCACTGAATTGCCGCATTGCAGAGATATTGTATTTAAG
TGCCTAGCTCGATACATAAACGGGTCTCTCTGGTTAGACCAGATCTGAGCCTGGGAGCTCTCTGGCTAAC
TAGGGAACCCACTGCTTAAGCCTCAATAAAGCTTGCCTTGAGTGCTTCAAGTAGTGTGTGCCCGTCTGTT
GTGTGACTCTGGTAACTAGAGATCCCTCAGACCCTTTTAGTCAGTGTGGAAAATCTCTAGCAGTGGCGCC
CGAACAGGGACTTGAAAGCGAAAGGGAAACCAGAGGAGCTCTCTCGACGCAGGACTCGGCTTGCTGAAGC
GCGCACGGCAAGAGGCGAGGGGCGGCGACTGGTGAGTACGCCAAAAATTTTGACTAGCGGAGGCTAGAAG
GAGAGAGATGGGTGCGAGAGCGTCAGTATTAAGCGGGGGAGAATTAGATCGCGATGGGAAAAAATTCGGT
TAAGGCCAGGGGGAAAGAAAAAATATAAATTAAAACATATAGTATGGGCAAGCAGGGAGCTAGAACGATT
CGCAGTTAATCCTGGCCTGTTAGAAACATCAGAAGGCTGTAGACAAATACTGGGACAGCTACAACCATCC
CTTCAGACAGGATCAGAAGAACTTAGATCATTATATAATACAGTAGCAACCCTCTATTGTGTGCATCAAA
GGATAGAGATAAAAGACACCAAGGAAGCTTTAGACAAGATAGAGGAAGAGCAAAACAAAAGTAAGACCAC
CGCACAGCAAGCGGCCGCTGATCTTCAGACCTGGAGGAGGAGATATGAGGGACAATTGGAGAAGTGAATT
ATATAAATATAAAGTAGTAAAAATTGAACCATTAGGAGTAGCACCCACCAAGGCAAAGAGAAGAGTGGTG
CAGAGAGAAAAAAGAGCAGTGGGAATAGGAGCTTTGTTCCTTGGGTTCTTGGGAGCAGCAGGAAGCACTA
TGGGCGCAGCGTCAATGACGCTGACGGTACAGGCCAGACAATTATTGTCTGGTATAGTGCAGCAGCAGAA
CAATTTGCTGAGGGCTATTGAGGCGCAACAGCATCTGTTGCAACTCACAGTCTGGGGCATCAAGCAGCTC
CAGGCAAGAATCCTGGCTGTGGAAAGATACCTAAAGGATCAACAGCTCCTGGGGATTTGGGGTTGCTCTG
GAAAACTCATTTGCACCACTGCTGTGCCTTGGAATGCTAGTTGGAGTAATAAATCTCTGGAACAGATTTG
GAATCACACGACCTGGATGGAGTGGGACAGAGAAATTAACAATTACACAAGCTTAATACACTCCTTAATT
GAAGAATCGCAAAACCAGCAAGAAAAGAATGAACAAGAATTATTGGAATTAGATAAATGGGCAAGTTTGT
GGAATTGGTTTAACATAACAAATTGGCTGTGGTATATAAAATTATTCATAATGATAGTAGGAGGCTTGGT
AGGTTTAAGAATAGTTTTTGCTGTACTTTCTATAGTGAATAGAGTTAGGCAGGGATATTCACCATTATCG
TTTCAGACCCACCTCCCAACCCCGAGGGGACCCATGCATTGCATCTCAATTAGTCAGCAACCAGGTGTGG
AAAGTCCCCAGGCTCCCCAGCAGGCAGAAGTATGCAAAGCATGCGTCTCAATTAGTCAGCAACCATAGTC
CCGCCCCTAACTCCGCCCATCCCGCCCCTAACTCCGCCCAGTTCCGCCCATTCTCCGCCCCATGGCTGAC
TAATTTTTTTTATTTATGCAGAGGCCGAGGCCGCCTCGGCCTCTGAGCTATTCCAGAAGTAGTGAGGAGG
CTTTTTTGGAGGCCTAGGCTTTTGCAAAAAGCTTTCTAGAGGTACCACCGGAGCTTACCATGACCGAGTA
CAAGCCCACGGTGCGCCTCGCCACCCGCGACGACGTCCCCAGGGCCGTACGCACCCTCGCCGCCGCGTTC
GCCGACTACCCCGCCACGCGCCACACCGTCGATCCGGACCGCCACATCGAGCGGGTCACCGAGCTGCAAG
AACTCTTCCTCACGCGCGTCGGGCTCGACATCGGCAAGGTGTGGGTCGCGGACGACGGCGCCGCCGTGGC
GGTCTGGACCACGCCGGAGAGCGTCGAAGCGGGGGCGGTGTTCGCCGAGATCGGCCCGCGCATGGCCGAG
TTGAGCGGTTCCCGGCTGGCCGCGCAGCAACAGATGGAAGGCCTCCTGGCGCCGCACCGGCCCAAGGAGC
CCGCGTGGTTCCTGGCCACCGTCGGCGTCTCGCCCGACCACCAGGGCAAGGGTCTGGGCAGCGCCGTCGT
GCTCCCCGGAGTGGAGGCGGCCGAGCGCGCCGGGGTGCCCGCCTTCCTGGAGACCTCCGCGCCCCGCAAC
CTCCCCTTCTACGAGCGGCTCGGCTTCACCGTCACCGCCGACGTCGAGGTGCCCGAAGGACCGCGCACCT
GGTGCATGACCCGCAAGCCCGGTGCCAGTTAACGAATTCTAGATCTTGAGACAAATGGCAGTATTCATCC
ACAATTTTAAAAGAAAAGGGGGGATTGGGGGGTACAGTGCAGGGGAAAGAATAGTAGACATAATAGCAAC
AGACATACAAACTAAAGAATTACAAAAACAAATTACAAAAATTCAAAATTTTCGGGTTTATTACAGGGAC
AGCAGAGATCCACTTTGGCGCCGGCTCGAGGCCTGCAGGTGCAAAGATGGATAAAGTTTTAAACAGAGAG
GAATCTTTGCAGCTAATGGACCTTCTAGGTCTTGAAAGGAGTGGGAATTGGCTCCGGTGCCCGTCAGTGG
GCAGAGCGCACATCGCCCACAGTCCCCGAGAAGTTGGGGGGAGGGGTCGGCAATTGAACCGGTGCCTAGA
GAAGGTGGCGCGGGGTAAACTGGGAAAGTGATGTCGTGTACTGGCTCCGCCTTTTTCCCGAGGGTGGGGG
AGAACCGTATATAAGTGCAGTAGTCGCCGTGAACGTTCTTTTTCGCAACGGGTTTGCCGCCAGAACACAG
GTAAGTGCCGTGTGTGGTTCCCGCGGGCCTGGCCTCTTTACGGGTTATGGCCCTTGCGTGCCTTGAATTA
CTTCCACCTGGCTGCAGTACGTGATTCTTGATCCCGAGCTTCGGGTTGGAAGTGGGTGGGAGAGTTCGAG
GCCTTGCGCTTAAGGAGCCCCTTCGCCTCGTGCTTGAGTTGAGGCCTGGCCTGGGCGCTGGGGCCGCCGC
GTGCGAATCTGGTGGCACCTTCGCGCCTGTCTCGCTGCTTTCGATAAGTCTCTAGCCATTTAAAATTTTT
GATGACCTGCTGCGACGCTTTTTTTCTGGCAAGATAGTCTTGTAAATGCGGGCCAAGATCTGCACACTGG
TATTTCGGTTTTTGGGGCCGCGGGCGGCGACGGGGCCCGTGCGTCCCAGCGCACATGTTCGGCGAGGCGG
GGCCTGCGAGCGCGGCCACCGAGAATCGGACGGGGGTAGTCTCAAGCTGGCCGGCCTGCTCTGGTGCCTG
GCCTCGCGCCGCCGTGTATCGCCCCGCCCTGGGCGGCAAGGCTGGCCCGGTCGGCACCAGTTGCGTGAGC
GGAAAGATGGCCGCTTCCCGGCCCTGCTGCAGGGAGCTCAAAATGGAGGACGCGGCGCTCGGGAGAGCGG
GCGGGTGAGTCACCCACACAAAGGAAAAGGGCCTTTCCGTCCTCAGCCGTCGCTTCATGTGACTCCACGG
AGTACCGGGCGCCGTCCAGGCACCTCGATTAGTTCTCGAGCTTTTGGAGTACGTCGTCTTTAGGTTGGGG
GGAGGGGTTTTATGCGATGGAGTTTCCCCACACTGAGTGGGTGGAGACTGAAGTTAGGCCAGCTTGGCAC
TTGATGTAATTCTCCTTGGAATTTGCCCTTTTTGAGTTTGGATCTTGGTTCATTCTCAAGCCTCAGACAG
TGGTTCAAAGTTTTTTTCTTCCATTTCAGGTGTCGTGAGGCTAGCACCGCCACCATGAAGGATATTGGAC
AGCAGCTATACACTACACACTTGAACGGCGGACATAATTCCTTGACCATGTCACCCAAACAGCCTGATGC
TAATGGAGCACCTCGGCCAAATAGACAAGAAGCACAAACCCTTTTGTATCAAGGCTCAGAGGCAGAGGCT
GCCATGATGACCATTGCTACATGTGCAAAGTGCAAAAGTGTTCACAAGATCTCTCTTCAAGATTTGCAGA
AGGGTACAGGGAAGGACGGTATGTATGTCTGCTTCCAGTGCAGCCTCGGTGCAGCTCCTCCCAATTTTCA
TTTTGTGAGCAATAATTCCAGTGCGACTCATGTTGGAAATAAAACTGAAAACTTCTCAAGTTCTGTCAAT
AGCAAATTTAAGGTAAGGAACTTTAAGCCAGGCAAATACTATTGTGATAAATGTCGATTCTCTACAAAGG
ACCCGCTGCAGTACAAAAAGCACACCCTTCAACACGAGGAGATTAAATTCATTTGTTCTCACTGCAGCTA
CATTTCGTATACGAAAGGAGAGTTTCAGAGGCATTTGGTGAAACACACAGGCATATTTCCTTATCAGTGT
GAGTATTGTGACTATGGTGCTATTAGAAATGATTATATTGTCAAACACACGAAGAGAGTACATGAAAGGG
CAGGTGCGAAACGGCCAGTCAAAGCTGTTGCCAAGCTGGAGCCAAAAAGAACCGGAACTTCAAAACAAAA
CCCAGAGCTTCTAAAAGCTTCCAATCCACGGACTACATTTCAAAATAAGTGGTCAGACCAACTGTCAGGT
TTCTCTCTCCATGCAAATAAAGACAAAATGCACAATATCATGTTGTTACCTGAACCAAAGGAATACCAAA
AAGATGTAGTTTGTATTCCAAATAAAATGACCCTGTCTGAGCCAAATGAAGTCAACCTATTTGAGAACAA
AAATGTTGAAGTAGAAGTGTTATCCCCTGCAAAAGAACCTGTTCAGCCAGGTATGCCATTGACAGTTGTT
GCACCAGCAGAACTAGTTGTCCCTGCAAACTGTTTAGCCCAGTTGATAGATGTGAAGGTTGTCAATGGTA
CACAGCAGCTTGTTCTGAAACTGTTTCCGCTGGAAGAAAATAATTGCCTTGAAGCTGGGAGGGATAATGG
AGGTAATTCTGAACGTATGGTGAAAGAGAAGGGTTCAAATGAACAAGAAAAAGTACTTTCTGCAGAAAAA
ACAAAGTCACTGACAGTTGACGGGAATGTTGGAAAACTCGTAGGCATTGATAGTTTTCAACCTTCAGTTC
AGAAACAGCTTAAAAATGTGAAATGGGTAAGGTCTTATGATTTTATTATGCCAAATTCTAGTGTGCACAA
CAATGGAAAATCCTTCATTAATTCGGAAACAATTGAGGATTTTCAGAAAAAAAATAATTTGTATCCACAT
AGAACTGCTTTTCCTTCCGTTGCCTTAAAAGGTCATTCTCTAGCATCTGTATTTAAAAACAGTGTTTTAC
GTAGTCTTGGAGCTGCATCAAACCCTTTTCCATATAAAGCTGCTGTTTGTTTTGCTGAAAGTGGAAGAAA
TTTACACAGTAGCTCACAGCAGTTACTCCCATTTGCTGCATCACCTGCAACCTGTTCCTTCTCTGGAGAA
AAGGGCTTATTGCCTGTAAGTGAAAATGACTTGGAATCTACAAGTAAAGTCAATATTCCTGTAAAAGTGG
TTTCCTCTAATAGGAAGCAGGAAGATAACCAGACAGAGGAACACAAGGCAGTTTCAACTGTAGGCCAGAT
TTCCTCTCAACATAAGAGTGAGTATTTACATATAAACATAACTGGAGAAGATAGATCTCAACAGCCTGGG
GATAAGCCTTTGGAATTAAAGAATTCTGAAAGGACTAACAACACTAATGATGGCCCAGTCATCTCATCAG
TATTTTCTCTGAGCTCTGGATCTGAAAATGTCCCCGAGGGCATTAAGTGGAATAGCTCAACGTCTAAAAT
AAAGTCAATTGAACTGTTGCGCAGAAAGATAGCTCAGTTAATTGAGTCCTGTGGGAAGCCGTCATCTTTG
GCTTCAAATAGTGCACATCGTCGCTCTGTAGGGCAGGCATCAAAGGGAACTTCAAAAGCTACCTCTGAAG
GTATTCAAGAAATCAACGTGTCACTCACTGGTCTTGGCCATTCCACAGGTACTCTTCAGAAACCTCCGAA
TGATGGTGGTATTACTGGTAATAGACAGCTTACTCATCAACAAATATATCCACACTTTGCAGATGGCAGT
AATAGGAAAACCAAAAGCAGAGTGGCCAGGAAGGCTCATGTTGCCACGCCAGTGTTAATCCCCAAAGGGG
CTGTGTTGAGGGTTCTTAATTCCTCTGAGAATGCCCACATCATAGAGGCTACATGTGAAGCACCTGTCAG
CATACCTTGCAGTGAAAGACAGTTAATAAAACCAGTTCCATTTTGCCCTGTGAGACAGGCGGACTCAGAC
TTACAGCCTTTAAGAAGTGAAAGGGGGCCAATAGATATGTCCCCAAATATCGAGACACCTCTGCGGCCTA
AACTGAGAAAAGAGAGTGCTGTCTGTAGCACCATCCATAGAAAAACTGGCCTCTTGTATGGACAGCAAGG
AAGCAGTGAATTAAATAAGCAAGGGAGACTGCTTTCCAGAAGTCTTTCTATAAGTAGAAATAAAACCAAA
CAAGTACACTTATCCAGGAAGAAAAACAAAATTCAAGCTGAACCTAGCCGCTGTCTCAAGGATCCTTCAA
TTTTTCAGGTTGCAAGGCAACTAAGACTGATAGCAGCTAAGCCAGATCAGTTGATTAAGTGTCCCCGTCG
GAACCAGCCAGTCATTGTGTTAAACCACCCTGATGTGGACTCGCCAGAAGTGACCAATGTGATGAAGGTA
ATAAATAAATACAAAGGCAATGTCCTCAAAGTTGTTTTATCAGAGAGGACTAGGTGTCAGCTAGGCATCA
GACGGCATCATGTACGCCTGACCTACCAGAATGCGGAAGAAGCCAGTCAAATTAAAAGGCAAATGATGTT
GAAAATGAAACTCAAAAAAGTTCATAAAAACAACTACCAGGTAGTGGATTCCTTGCCTGATGATTCTTCA
CAGTGTGTATTTAAGTGCTGGTTTTGTGGGCGACTGTATGAAGACCAGGAAGAGTGGATGAGTCATGGCC
AACGGCATTTGATAGAAGCAACTAGAGATTGGGATGTTCTTTCCTCCAAGGGCAAATAGTAATGAACTAG
TCCGTAACTTGAAAGTATTTCGATTTCTTGGCTTTATATATCTTGTGGAAAGGACGACTCGCCACAATAC
ACGCAGTAGATACGCGTTAAGTCGACAATCAACCTCTGGATTACAAAATTTGTGAAAGATTGACTGGTAT
TCTTAACTATGTTGCTCCTTTTACGCTATGTGGATACGCTGCTTTAATGCCTTTGTATCATGCTATTGCT
TCCCGTATGGCTTTCATTTTCTCCTCCTTGTATAAATCCTGGTTGCTGTCTCTTTATGAGGAGTTGTGGC
CCGTTGTCAGGCAACGTGGCGTGGTGTGCACTGTGTTTGCTGACGCAACCCCCACTGGTTGGGGCATTGC
CACCACCTGTCAGCTCCTTTCCGGGACTTTCGCTTTCCCCCTCCCTATTGCCACGGCGGAACTCATCGCC
GCCTGCCTTGCCCGCTGCTGGACAGGGGCTCGGCTGTTGGGCACTGACAATTCCGTGGTGTTGTCGGGGA
AATCATCGTCCTTTCCTTGGCTGCTCGCCTGTGTTGCCACCTGGATTCTGCGCGGGACGTCCTTCTGCTA
CGTCCCTTCGGCCCTCAATCCAGCGGACCTTCCTTCCCGCGGCCTGCTGCCGGCTCTGCGGCCTCTTCCG
CGTCTTCGCCTTCGCCCTCAGACGAGTCGGATCTCCCTTTGGGCCGCCTCCCCGCGTCGACTTTAAGACC
AATGACTTACAAGGCAGCTGTAGATCTTAGCCACTTTTTAAAAGAAAAGGGGGGACTGGAAGGGCTAATT
CACTCCCAACGAAGACAAGATCTGCTTTTTGCTTGTACTGGGTCTCTCTGGTTAGACCAGATCTGAGCCT
GGGAGCTCTCTGGCTAACTAGGGAACCCACTGCTTAAGCCTCAATAAAGCTTGCCTTGAGTGCTTCAAGT
AGTGTGTGCCCGTCTGTTGTGTGACTCTGGTAACTAGAGATCCCTCAGACCCTTTTAGTCAGTGTGGAAA
ATCTCTAGCAGTACGTATAGTAGTTCATGTCATCTTATTATTCAGTATTTATAACTTGCAAAGAAATGAA
TATCAGAGAGTGAGAGGAACTTGTTTATTGCAGCTTATAATGGTTACAAATAAAGCAATAGCATCACAAA
TTTCACAAATAAAGCATTTTTTTCACTGCATTCTAGTTGTGGTTTGTCCAAACTCATCAATGTATCTTAT
CATGTCTGGCTCTAGCTATCCCGCCCCTAACTCCGCCCATCCCGCCCCTAACTCCGCCCAGTTCCGCCCA
TTCTCCGCCCCATGGCTGACTAATTTTTTTTATTTATGCAGAGGCCGAGGCCGCCTCGGCCTCTGAGCTA
TTCCAGAAGTAGTGAGGAGGCTTTTTTGGAGGCCTAGGGACGTACCCAATTCGCCCTATAGTGAGTCGTA
TTACGCGCGCTCACTGGCCGTCGTTTTACAACGTCGTGACTGGGAAAACCCTGGCGTTACCCAACTTAAT
CGCCTTGCAGCACATCCCCCTTTCGCCAGCTGGCGTAATAGCGAAGAGGCCCGCACCGATCGCCCTTCCC
AACAGTTGCGCAGCCTGAATGGCGAATGGG
[124 nt withheld, positions 8921-9044]
C
[91 nt withheld, positions 9046-9136]
A
[49 nt withheld, positions 9138-9186]
CCTTTGACGTTGGAGTCCACGTTCTTT
[37 nt withheld, positions 9214-9250]
ACCCTATCTCGGTCTATTCTTTTGATTTATAAGGGATTTTGCCGATTTCGGCCTATTGGTTAAAAAATGA
GCTGATTTAACAAAAATTTAACGCGAATTTTAACAAAATATTAACGCTTACAATTTAGGTGGCACTTTTC
GGGGAAATGTGCGCGGAACCCCTATTTGTTTATTTTTCTAAATACATTCAAATATGTATCCGCTCATGAG
ACAATAACCCTGATAAATGCTTCAATAATATTGAAAAAGGAAGAGTATGAGTATTCAACATTTCCGTGTC
GCCCTTATTCCCTTTTTTGCGGCATTTTGCCTTCCTGTTTTTGCTCACCCAGAAACGCTGGTGAAAGTAA
AAGATGCTGAAGATCAGTTGGGTGCACGAGTGGGTTACATCGAACTGGATCTCAACAGCGGTAAGATCCT
TGAGAGTTTTCGCCCCGAAGAACGTTTTCCAATGATGAGCACTTTTAAAGTTCTGCTATGTGGCGCGGTA
TTATCCCGTATTGACGCCGGGCAAGAGCAACTCGGTCGCCGCATACACTATTCTCAGAATGACTTGGTTG
AGTACTCACCAGTCACAGAAAAGCATCTTACGGATGGCATGACAGTAAGAGAATTATGCAGTGCTGCCAT
AACCATGAGTGATAACACTGCGGCCAACTTACTTCTGACAACGATCGGAGGACCGAAGGAGCTAACCGCT
TTTTTGCACAACATGGGGGATCATGTAACTCGCCTTGATCGTTGGGAACCGGAGCTGAATGAAGCCATAC
CAAACGACGAGCGTGACACCACGATGCCTGTAGCAATGGCAACAACGTTGCGCAAACTATTAACTGGCGA
ACTACTTACTCTAGCTTCCCGGCAACAATTAATAGACTGGATGGAGGCGGATAAAGTTGCAGGACCACTT
CTGCGCTCGGCCCTTCCGGCTGGCTGGTTTATTGCTGATAAATCTGGAGCCGGTGAGCGTGGGTCTCGCG
GTATCATTGCAGCACTGGGGCCAGATGGTAAGCCCTCCCGTATCGTAGTTATCTACACGACGGGGAGTCA
GGCAACTATGGATGAACGAAATAGACAGATCGCTGAGATAGGTGCCTCACTGATTAAGCATTGGTAACTG
TCAGACCAAGTTTACTCATATATACTTTAGATTGATTTAAAACTTCATTTTTAATTTAAAAGGATCTAGG
TGAAGATCCTTTTTGATAATCTCATGACCAAAATCCCTTAACGTGAGTTTTCGTTCCACTGAGCGTCAGA
CCCCGTAGAAAAGATCAAAGGATCTTCTTGAGATCCTTTTTTTCTGCGCGTAATCTGCTGCTTGCAAACA
AAAAAACCACCGCTACCAGCGGTGGTTTGTTTGCCGGATCAAGAGCTACCAACTCTTTTTCCGAAGGTAA
CTGGCTTCAGCAGAGCGCAGATACCAAATACTGTTCTTCTAGTGTAGCCGTAGTTAGGCCACCACTTCAA
GAACTCTGTAGCACCGCCTACATACCTCGCTCTGCTAATCCTGTTACCAGTGGCTGCTGCCAGTGGCGAT
AAGTCGTGTCTTACCGGGTTGGACTCAAGACGATAGTTACCGGATAAGGCGCAGCGGTCGGGCTGAACGG
GGGGTTCGTGCACACAGCCCAGCTTGGAGCGAACGACCTACACCGAACTGAGATACCTACAGCGTGAGCT
ATGAGAAAGCGCCACGCTTCCCGAAGGGAGAAAGGCGGACAGGTATCCGGTAAGCGGCAGGGTCGGAACA
GGAGAGCGCACGAGGGAGCTTCCAGGGGGAAACGCCTGGTATCTTTATAGTCCTGTCGGGTTTCGCCACC
TCTGACTTGAGCGTCGATTTTTGTGATGCTCGTCAGGGGGGCGGAGCCTATGGAAAAACGCCAGCAACGC
GGCCTTTTTACGGTTCCTGGCCTTTTGCTGGCCTTTTGCTCACATGTTCTTTCCTGCGTTATCCCCTGAT
TCTGTGGATAACCGTATTACCGCCTTTGAGTGAGCTGATACCGCTCGCCGCAGCCGAACGACCGAGCGCA
GCGAGTCAGTGAGCGAGGAAGCGGAAGAGCGCCCAATACGCAAACCGCCTCTCCCCGCGCGTTGGCCGAT
TCATTAATGCAGCTGGCACGACAGGTTTCCCGACTGGAAAGCGGGCAGTGAGCGCAACGCAATTAATGTG
AGTTAGCTCACTCATTAGGCACCCCAGGCTTTACACTTTATGCTTCCGGCTCGTATGTTGTGTGGAATTG
TGAGCGGATAACAATTTCACACAGGAAACAGCTATGACCATGATTACGCCAAGCGCGCAATTAACCCTCA
CTAAAGGGAACAAAAGCTGGAGCTGCAAGC
Features (pLannotate 1.2.2; 31 found; start..end, strand, type, name):
      5..231     +  promoter       RSV promoter: Rous sarcoma virus enhancer/promoter
    232..412     +  LTR            5' LTR (truncated): truncated 5' long terminal repeat (LTR) from HIV-1
    459..584     +  misc_feature   HIV-1 Ψ: packaging signal of human immunodeficiency virus type 1
    568..931     +  CDS            HIV-1 gag (fragment): gag protein from human immunodeficiency virus 1; gag
   1077..1310    +  misc_feature   RRE: The Rev response element (RRE) of HIV-1 allows for Rev-dependent mRNA export from the nucleus to the cytoplasm.
   1687..1713    +  CDS            Rev (fragment): human immunodeficiency virus 1 (HIV-1) Rev protein; rev; enhances nuclear export of unspliced and incompletely spliced viral mRNAs
   1720..1743    +  promoter       SV40 promoter (fragment): SV40 early promoter
   1744..1815    +  promoter       SV40 promoter (fragment): SV40 enhancer and early promoter
   1839..1974    +  rep_origin     SV40 ori: SV40 origin of replication
   2020..2616    +  CDS            PuroR (fragment): puromycin N-acetyltransferase; pac from Streptomyces; confers resistance to puromycin
   2665..2782    +  misc_feature   cPPT/CTS: central polypurine tract and central termination sequence of HIV-1
   2847..2913    +  CDS            small t antigen (fragment): SV40 (simian virus 40) small t antigen
   2920..4098    +  promoter       EF-1α promoter: strong constitutive promoter for human elongation factor EF-1α
   4115..7336    +  CDS            ZNF518B: Z518B_HUMAN - Also known as KIAA1729. Experimental evidence at protein level: Swiss-Prot protein existence level 1. Through its association with the EHMT1-EHMT2/G9A and PRC2/EED-EZH2 histone methyltransferase complexes may function in gene silencing, regulating repressive post-translational methylation of histone tails at promoters of target genes. From Homo sapiens (Human).
   7352..7405    +  promoter       U6 promoter (fragment): RNA polymerase III promoter for human U6 snRNA
   7447..8035    +  misc_feature   WPRE: woodchuck hepatitis virus posttranscriptional regulatory element
   8086..8105    +  misc_feature   cPPT/CTS (fragment): central polypurine tract and central termination sequence of HIV-1
   8107..8340    +  LTR            3' LTR (ΔU3): self-inactivating 3' long terminal repeat (LTR) from HIV-1
   8418..8539    +  polyA_signal   SV40 poly(A) signal: SV40 polyadenylation signal
   8579..8714    +  rep_origin     SV40 ori: SV40 origin of replication
   8735..8753    -  promoter       T7 promoter: promoter for bacteriophage T7 RNA polymerase
   8761..8916    +  CDS            lacZα (fragment): LacZα fragment of β-galactosidase; lacZ fragment
   8921..9349    +  rep_origin     f1 ori (sequence partly withheld): f1 bacteriophage origin of replication; arrow indicates direction of (+) strand synthesis
   9402..9506    +  promoter       AmpR promoter: bla
   9507..10367   +  CDS            AmpR: β-lactamase; bla; confers resistance to ampicillin, carbenicillin, and related antibiotics
  10538..11126   +  rep_origin     ori: high-copy-number ColE1/pMB1/pBR322/pUC origin of replication
  11309..11401   +  CDS            lacI (fragment): lac repressor; lacI; The lac repressor binds to the lac operator to inhibit transcription in E. coli. This inhibition can be relieved by adding lactose or isopropyl-β-D-thiogalactopyranoside (IPTG).
  11414..11435   +  protein_bind   CAP binding site: CAP binding activates transcription in the presence of cAMP. E. coli catabolite activator protein
  11450..11480   +  promoter       lac promoter: promoter for the E. coli lac operon
  11484..11506   +  protein_bind   lac operator (fragment): The lac repressor binds to the lac operator to inhibit transcription in E. coli. This inhibition can be relieved by adding lactose or isopropyl-β-D-thiogalactopyranoside (IPTG). lac repressor encoded by lacI
  11549..11567   +  promoter       T3 promoter: promoter for bacteriophage T3 RNA polymerase
