[The description below was written by a language model from this plasmid's Addgene catalogue record and pLannotate feature annotations shown in this document.]
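Description:
TFORF0729 is a lentiviral mammalian expression plasmid built on the pLX_TRC317 backbone and carrying the human zinc-finger transcription factor ZNF518B as its insert. It belongs to a barcoded transcription factor ORF collection in which each ORF is paired with a unique 24-bp barcode so that the factor can be identified in pooled overexpression screens. The barcode itself is not annotated in the feature table. In bacteria the plasmid is maintained through a high-copy ColE1/pUC-type origin and selected with ampicillin via the β-lactamase gene. An f1 origin and remnants of a lac/lacZα cloning region flanked by T7 and T3 promoters are also present in the backbone. The depositor notes that the plasmid can recombine, which is a common issue with LTR-containing vectors.

The viral portion has a third-generation, self-inactivating layout. An RSV promoter drives a truncated HIV-1 5' LTR, followed by the Ψ packaging signal with a gag fragment, the Rev response element and a cPPT/CTS, and the unit ends in a ΔU3 3' LTR with a downstream SV40 polyadenylation signal. Within this transfer unit, an SV40 early promoter/origin segment sits upstream of the puromycin N-acetyltransferase gene, allowing selection of transduced mammalian cells. The EF-1α promoter then drives constitutive expression of the ZNF518B coding sequence of roughly 3.2 kb. A WPRE downstream of the ORF enhances transcript stability and expression. A short U6 promoter fragment annotated between the ORF and the WPRE is probably residual sequence rather than a functional element. According to the annotation, ZNF518B may associate with the G9A and PRC2 histone methyltransferase complexes and act in gene silencing. The construct is intended for packaging into lentivirus to overexpress this factor stably, singly or in pooled directed-differentiation screens.
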