Addgene plasmid #143728: TFORF0729
Purpose: Lentiviral vector for overexpressing transcription factor ORFs with unique 24-bp barcodes. Barcodes facilitate identification of transcription factors in pooled screens.
Depositing lab: Feng Zhang. Depositing organization: Broad Institute. Publication: A transcription factor atlas of directed differentiation. Joung J, Ma S, Tay T, Geiger-Schuller KR, Kirchgatterer PC, Verdine VK, Guo B, Arias-Garcia MA, Allen WE, Singh A, Kuksenko O, Abudayyeh OO, Gootenberg JS, Fu Z, Macrae RK, Buenrostro JD, Regev A, Zhang F. Cell. 2023 Jan 5;186(1):209-229.e26. doi: 10.1016/j.cell.2022.11.026. PubMed 36608654.
Backbone
  Vector backbone: pLX_TRC317
  Backbone manufacturer: Broad Institute Genetic Perturbation Platform
  Backbone size w/o insert (bp): 8264
  Vector type: Mammalian Expression, Lentiviral
  Selectable markers: Puromycin
Growth in bacteria
  Bacterial resistance: Ampicillin, 100 μg/mL
  Growth temperature: 30°C
  Growth strain: NEB Stable
  Copy number: High Copy
Gene/Insert
  Gene/Insert name: ZNF518B
  Species: H. sapiens (human)
  Insert size (bp): 3326
  Entrez Gene: ZNF518B
  Promoter: EF1a
  Cloning method: Unknown
  Sequencing primers: 5′ GGGTGGAGACTGAAGTTAGGCCAG; 3′ CACATAGCGTAAAAGGAGCAACATAG
Terms and licenses: Academic/Nonprofit Terms; Industry Terms: Not Available to Industry
Depositor comments: NM_053042,XM_017008786,XM_017008784,XM_017008785,XM_005248193,ENST00000326756 . The transcription factor ORF portion of this plasmid was synthesized by Genewiz. Please test multiple small colonies in case of plasmid recombination. To make this collection available in a timely manner, a portion of this collection was not fully sequenced by Addgene. If an Addgene verified full plasmid sequence is not available, please contact us prior to placing an order to request the full sequence.
How to cite: TFORF0729 was a gift from Feng Zhang (Addgene plasmid # 143728 ; http://n2t.net/addgene:143728 ; RRID:Addgene_143728)
