>Addgene plasmid #143728 | TFORF0729 | depositor partial sequence | sequence record 283314 | Insert
ACCGCCACCATGAAGGATATTGGACAGCAGCTATACACTACACACTTGAACGGCGGACATAATTCCTTGA
CCATGTCACCCAAACAGCCTGATGCTAATGGAGCACCTCGGCCAAATAGACAAGAAGCACAAACCCTTTT
GTATCAAGGCTCAGAGGCAGAGGCTGCCATGATGACCATTGCTACATGTGCAAAGTGCAAAAGTGTTCAC
AAGATCTCTCTTCAAGATTTGCAGAAGGGTACAGGGAAGGACGGTATGTATGTCTGCTTCCAGTGCAGCC
TCGGTGCAGCTCCTCCCAATTTTCATTTTGTGAGCAATAATTCCAGTGCGACTCATGTTGGAAATAAAAC
TGAAAACTTCTCAAGTTCTGTCAATAGCAAATTTAAGGTAAGGAACTTTAAGCCAGGCAAATACTATTGT
GATAAATGTCGATTCTCTACAAAGGACCCGCTGCAGTACAAAAAGCACACCCTTCAACACGAGGAGATTA
AATTCATTTGTTCTCACTGCAGCTACATTTCGTATACGAAAGGAGAGTTTCAGAGGCATTTGGTGAAACA
CACAGGCATATTTCCTTATCAGTGTGAGTATTGTGACTATGGTGCTATTAGAAATGATTATATTGTCAAA
CACACGAAGAGAGTACATGAAAGGGCAGGTGCGAAACGGCCAGTCAAAGCTGTTGCCAAGCTGGAGCCAA
AAAGAACCGGAACTTCAAAACAAAACCCAGAGCTTCTAAAAGCTTCCAATCCACGGACTACATTTCAAAA
TAAGTGGTCAGACCAACTGTCAGGTTTCTCTCTCCATGCAAATAAAGACAAAATGCACAATATCATGTTG
TTACCTGAACCAAAGGAATACCAAAAAGATGTAGTTTGTATTCCAAATAAAATGACCCTGTCTGAGCCAA
ATGAAGTCAACCTATTTGAGAACAAAAATGTTGAAGTAGAAGTGTTATCCCCTGCAAAAGAACCTGTTCA
GCCAGGTATGCCATTGACAGTTGTTGCACCAGCAGAACTAGTTGTCCCTGCAAACTGTTTAGCCCAGTTG
ATAGATGTGAAGGTTGTCAATGGTACACAGCAGCTTGTTCTGAAACTGTTTCCGCTGGAAGAAAATAATT
GCCTTGAAGCTGGGAGGGATAATGGAGGTAATTCTGAACGTATGGTGAAAGAGAAGGGTTCAAATGAACA
AGAAAAAGTACTTTCTGCAGAAAAAACAAAGTCACTGACAGTTGACGGGAATGTTGGAAAACTCGTAGGC
ATTGATAGTTTTCAACCTTCAGTTCAGAAACAGCTTAAAAATGTGAAATGGGTAAGGTCTTATGATTTTA
TTATGCCAAATTCTAGTGTGCACAACAATGGAAAATCCTTCATTAATTCGGAAACAATTGAGGATTTTCA
GAAAAAAAATAATTTGTATCCACATAGAACTGCTTTTCCTTCCGTTGCCTTAAAAGGTCATTCTCTAGCA
TCTGTATTTAAAAACAGTGTTTTACGTAGTCTTGGAGCTGCATCAAACCCTTTTCCATATAAAGCTGCTG
TTTGTTTTGCTGAAAGTGGAAGAAATTTACACAGTAGCTCACAGCAGTTACTCCCATTTGCTGCATCACC
TGCAACCTGTTCCTTCTCTGGAGAAAAGGGCTTATTGCCTGTAAGTGAAAATGACTTGGAATCTACAAGT
AAAGTCAATATTCCTGTAAAAGTGGTTTCCTCTAATAGGAAGCAGGAAGATAACCAGACAGAGGAACACA
AGGCAGTTTCAACTGTAGGCCAGATTTCCTCTCAACATAAGAGTGAGTATTTACATATAAACATAACTGG
AGAAGATAGATCTCAACAGCCTGGGGATAAGCCTTTGGAATTAAAGAATTCTGAAAGGACTAACAACACT
AATGATGGCCCAGTCATCTCATCAGTATTTTCTCTGAGCTCTGGATCTGAAAATGTCCCCGAGGGCATTA
AGTGGAATAGCTCAACGTCTAAAATAAAGTCAATTGAACTGTTGCGCAGAAAGATAGCTCAGTTAATTGA
GTCCTGTGGGAAGCCGTCATCTTTGGCTTCAAATAGTGCACATCGTCGCTCTGTAGGGCAGGCATCAAAG
GGAACTTCAAAAGCTACCTCTGAAGGTATTCAAGAAATCAACGTGTCACTCACTGGTCTTGGCCATTCCA
CAGGTACTCTTCAGAAACCTCCGAATGATGGTGGTATTACTGGTAATAGACAGCTTACTCATCAACAAAT
ATATCCACACTTTGCAGATGGCAGTAATAGGAAAACCAAAAGCAGAGTGGCCAGGAAGGCTCATGTTGCC
ACGCCAGTGTTAATCCCCAAAGGGGCTGTGTTGAGGGTTCTTAATTCCTCTGAGAATGCCCACATCATAG
AGGCTACATGTGAAGCACCTGTCAGCATACCTTGCAGTGAAAGACAGTTAATAAAACCAGTTCCATTTTG
CCCTGTGAGACAGGCGGACTCAGACTTACAGCCTTTAAGAAGTGAAAGGGGGCCAATAGATATGTCCCCA
AATATCGAGACACCTCTGCGGCCTAAACTGAGAAAAGAGAGTGCTGTCTGTAGCACCATCCATAGAAAAA
CTGGCCTCTTGTATGGACAGCAAGGAAGCAGTGAATTAAATAAGCAAGGGAGACTGCTTTCCAGAAGTCT
TTCTATAAGTAGAAATAAAACCAAACAAGTACACTTATCCAGGAAGAAAAACAAAATTCAAGCTGAACCT
AGCCGCTGTCTCAAGGATCCTTCAATTTTTCAGGTTGCAAGGCAACTAAGACTGATAGCAGCTAAGCCAG
ATCAGTTGATTAAGTGTCCCCGTCGGAACCAGCCAGTCATTGTGTTAAACCACCCTGATGTGGACTCGCC
AGAAGTGACCAATGTGATGAAGGTAATAAATAAATACAAAGGCAATGTCCTCAAAGTTGTTTTATCAGAG
AGGACTAGGTGTCAGCTAGGCATCAGACGGCATCATGTACGCCTGACCTACCAGAATGCGGAAGAAGCCA
GTCAAATTAAAAGGCAAATGATGTTGAAAATGAAACTCAAAAAAGTTCATAAAAACAACTACCAGGTAGT
GGATTCCTTGCCTGATGATTCTTCACAGTGTGTATTTAAGTGCTGGTTTTGTGGGCGACTGTATGAAGAC
CAGGAAGAGTGGATGAGTCATGGCCAACGGCATTTGATAGAAGCAACTAGAGATTGGGATGTTCTTTCCT
CCAAGGGCAAATAGTAATGAACTAGTCCGTAACTTGAAAGTATTTCGATTTCTTGGCTTTATATATCTTG
TGGAAAGGACGACTCGCCACAATACACGCAGTAGAT
