>Addgene plasmid #143728 | TFORF0729 | depositor partial sequence | sequence record 283315 | Barcode
CTCGCCACAATACACGCAGTAGAT
